>Addgene plasmid #149506 | prk5-TMEM192-3xHA PM mutant | addgene full sequence | sequence record 322909 | Addgene NGS Result
TTCGAGCTCGCCCGACATTGATTATTGACTAGTTATTAATAGTAATCAATTACGGGGTCATTAGTTCATA
GCCCATATATGGAGTTCCGCGTTACATAACTTACGGTAAATGGCCCGCCTGGCTGACCGCCCAACGACCC
CCGCCCATTGACGTCAATAATGACGTATGTTCCCATAGTAACGCCAATAGGGACTTTCCATTGACGTCAA
TGGGTGGAGTATTTACGGTAAACTGCCCACTTGGCAGTACATCAAGTGTATCATATGCCAAGTACGCCCC
CTATTGACGTCAATGACGGTAAATGGCCCGCCTGGCATTATGCCCAGTACATGACCTTATGGGACTTTCC
TACTTGGCAGTACATCTACGTATTAGTCATCGCTATTACCATGGTGATGCGGTTTTGGCAGTACATCAAT
GGGCGTGGATAGCGGTTTGACTCACGGGGATTTCCAAGTCTCCACCCCATTGACGTCAATGGGAGTTTGT
TTTGGCACCAAAATCAACGGGACTTTCCAAAATGTCGTAACAACTCCGCCCCATTGACGCAAATGGGCGG
TAGGCGTGTACGGTGGGAGGTCTATATAAGCAGAGCTCGTTTAGTGAACCGTCAGATCGCCTGGAGACGC
CATCCACGCTGTTTTGACCTCCATAGAAGACACCGGGACCGATCCAGCCTCCGCGGCCGGGAACGGTGCA
TTGGAACGCGGATTCCCCGTGCCAAGAGTGACGTAAGTACCGCCTATAGAGTCTATAGGCCCACCCCCTT
GGCTTCGTTAGAACGCGGCTACAATTAATACATAACCTTATGTATCATACACATACGATTTAGGTGACAC
TATAGAATAACATCCACTTTGCCTTTCTCTCCACAGGTGTCCACTCCCAGGTCCAACTGCACCTCGGTTC
TATCGATTGAATTCGTCGACGCCACCATGGCGGCGGGGGGCAGGATGGAGGACGGTTCCTTGGATATCAC
CCAGAGTATTGAAGACGACCCAGCGGCTGATGCCCAGGCTGCTCCACACCACTCATTACAAGCTCACTTT
AGACCCCGATTCCATCCTCTTCCTACAGTCATCATAGTGAATCTTCTGTGGTTTATTCATCTCGTGTTTG
TTGTTTTAGCATTTTTAACAGGTGTGCTTTGTTCTTATCCTAATCCAAATGAGGACAAGTGCCCAGGAAA
TTACACAAACCCATTGAAAGTTCAGACGGTTATAATCCTTGGGAAAGTTATTTTGTGGATTCTCCATTTA
CTCCTTGAATGCTACATCCAGTATCACCACAGCAAAATCAGAAACCGAGGCTATAACTTGATCTACCGAT
CAACAAGGCATCTCAAGAGACTTGCGTTGATGATACAGTCCTCTGGCAACACAGTGCTTCTCCTCATACT
GTGCATGCAGCACTCCTTCCCAGAGCCTGGCAGATTGTATCTTGACCTCATTCTGGCCATCTTGGCACTG
GAACTCATCTGTTCCCTGATATGTCTCCTCATTTACACAGTGAAAATCCGGAGATTTAATAAAGCTAAAC
CAGAGCCTGATATACTTGAAGAAGAAAAAATCTATGCTTACCCCAGCAATATTACCTCGGAGACTGGATT
CAGAACTATTTCAAGCCTAGAAGAAATTGTTGAAAAGCAAGGAGACACCATTGAATACCTGAAGCGACAC
AATGCGCTGCTGAGTAAGCGATTGTTGGCTCTCACTTCCTCAGACCTGGGCTGTCAGCCAAGTAGAACGG
GAGGTGGAGGTAGTTATCCCTATGACGTGCCTGATTACGCCGGCACAGGATCCTACCCCTATGATGTGCC
TGACTACGCTGGCAGCGCCGGATACCCTTATGATGTGCCTGATTATGCTGGAGGGAGCGGCTAAGCGGCC
GCAGGAGGTGGAGGTGACTACAAGGATGACGATGACAAGTGATAAGGATCCCCAGCTTGGCCGCCATGGC
CCAACTTGTTTATTGCAGCTTATAATGGTTACAAATAAAGCAATAGCATCACAAATTTCACAAATAAAGC
ATTTTTTTCACTGCATTCTAGTTGTGGTTTGTCCAAACTCATCAATGTATCTTATCATGTCTGGATCGGG
AATTAATTCGGCGCAGCACCATGGCCTGAAATAACCTCTGAAAGAGGAACTTGGTTAGGTACCTTCTGAG
GCGGAAAGAACCAGCTGTGGAATGTGTGTCAGTTAGGGTGTGGAAAGTCCCCAGGCTCCCCAGCAGGCAG
AAGTATGCAAAGCATGCATCTCAATTAGTCAGCAACCAGGTGTGGAAAGTCCCCAGGCTCCCCAGCAGGC
AGAAGTATGCAAAGCATGCATCTCAATTAGTCAGCAACCATAGTCCCGCCCCTAACTCCGCCCATCCCGC
CCCTAACTCCGCCCAGTTCCGCCCATTCTCCGCCCCATGGCTGACTAATTTTTTTTATTTATGCAGAGGC
CGAGGCCGCCTCGGCCTCTGAGCTATTCCAGAAGTAGTGAGGAGGCTTTTTTGGAGGCCTAGGCTTTTGC
AAAAAGCTGTTAACAGCTTGGCACTGGCCGTCGTTTTACAACGTCGTGACTGGGAAAACCCTGGCGTTAC
CCAACTTAATCGCCTTGCAGCACATCCCCCTTTCGCCAGCTGGCGTAATAGCGAAGAGGCCCGCACCGAT
CGCCCTTCCCAACAGTTGCGCAGCCTGAATGGCGAATGGCGCCTGATGCGGTATTTTCTCCTTACGCATC
TGTGCGGTATTTCACACCGCATA
[142 nt withheld, positions 2754-2895]
C
[141 nt withheld, positions 2897-3037]
CCTTTGACGTTGGAGTCCACGTTCTTT
[37 nt withheld, positions 3065-3101]
ACCCTATCTCGGGCTATTCTTTTGATTTATAAGGGATTTTGCCGATTTCGGCCTATTGGTTAAAAAATGA
GCTGATTTAACAAAAATTTAACGCGAATTTTAACAAAATATTAACGTTTACAATTTTATGGTGCACTCTC
AGTACAATCTGCTCTGATGCCGCATAGTTAAGCCAGCCCCGACACCCGCCAACACCCGCTGACGCGCCCT
GACGGGCTTGTCTGCTCCCGGCATCCGCTTACAGACAAGCTGTGACCGTCTCCGGGAGCTGCATGTGTCA
GAGGTTTTCACCGTCATCACCGAAACGCGCGAGACGAAAGGGCCTCGTGATACGCCTATTTTTATAGGTT
AATGTCATGATAATAATGGTTTCTTAGACGTCAGGTGGCACTTTTCGGGGAAATGTGCGCGGAACCCCTA
TTTGTTTATTTTTCTAAATACATTCAAATATGTATCCGCTCATGAGACAATAACCCTGATAAATGCTTCA
ATAATATTGAAAAAGGAAGAGTATGAGTATTCAACATTTCCGTGTCGCCCTTATTCCCTTTTTTGCGGCA
TTTTGCCTTCCTGTTTTTGCTCACCCAGAAACGCTGGTGAAAGTAAAAGATGCTGAAGATCAGTTGGGTG
CACGAGTGGGTTACATCGAACTGGATCTCAACAGCGGTAAGATCCTTGAGAGTTTTCGCCCCGAAGAACG
TTTTCCAATGATGAGCACTTTTAAAGTTCTGCTATGTGGCGCGGTATTATCCCGTATTGACGCCGGGCAA
GAGCAACTCGGTCGCCGCATACACTATTCTCAGAATGACTTGGTTGAGTACTCACCAGTCACAGAAAAGC
ATCTTACGGATGGCATGACAGTAAGAGAATTATGCAGTGCTGCCATAACCATGAGTGATAACACTGCGGC
CAACTTACTTCTGACAACGATCGGAGGACCGAAGGAGCTAACCGCTTTTTTGCACAACATGGGGGATCAT
GTAACTCGCCTTGATCGTTGGGAACCGGAGCTGAATGAAGCCATACCAAACGACGAGCGTGACACCACGA
TGCCTGTAGCAATGGCAACAACGTTGCGCAAACTATTAACTGGCGAACTACTTACTCTAGCTTCCCGGCA
ACAATTAATAGACTGGATGGAGGCGGATAAAGTTGCAGGACCACTTCTGCGCTCGGCCCTTCCGGCTGGC
TGGTTTATTGCTGATAAATCTGGAGCCGGTGAGCGTGGGTCTCGCGGTATCATTGCAGCACTGGGGCCAG
ATGGTAAGCCCTCCCGTATCGTAGTTATCTACACGACGGGGAGTCAGGCAACTATGGATGAACGAAATAG
ACAGATCGCTGAGATAGGTGCCTCACTGATTAAGCATTGGTAACTGTCAGACCAAGTTTACTCATATATA
CTTTAGATTGATTTAAAACTTCATTTTTAATTTAAAAGGATCTAGGTGAAGATCCTTTTTGATAATCTCA
TGACCAAAATCCCTTAACGTGAGTTTTCGTTCCACTGAGCGTCAGACCCCGTAGAAAAGATCAAAGGATC
TTCTTGAGATCCTTTTTTTCTGCGCGTAATCTGCTGCTTGCAAACAAAAAAACCACCGCTACCAGCGGTG
GTTTGTTTGCCGGATCAAGAGCTACCAACTCTTTTTCCGAAGGTAACTGGCTTCAGCAGAGCGCAGATAC
CAAATACTGTTCTTCTAGTGTAGCCGTAGTTAGGCCACCACTTCAAGAACTCTGTAGCACCGCCTACATA
CCTCGCTCTGCTAATCCTGTTACCAGTGGCTGCTGCCAGTGGCGATAAGTCGTGTCTTACCGGGTTGGAC
TCAAGACGATAGTTACCGGATAAGGCGCAGCGGTCGGGCTGAACGGGGGGTTCGTGCACACAGCCCAGCT
TGGAGCGAACGACCTACACCGAACTGAGATACCTACAGCGTGAGCTATGAGAAAGCGCCACGCTTCCCGA
AGGGAGAAAGGCGGACAGGTATCCGGTAAGCGGCAGGGTCGGAACAGGAGAGCGCACGAGGGAGCTTCCA
GGGGGAAACGCCTGGTATCTTTATAGTCCTGTCGGGTTTCGCCACCTCTGACTTGAGCGTCGATTTTTGT
GATGCTCGTCAGGGGGGCGGAGCCTATGGAAAAACGCCAGCAACGCGGCCTTTTTACGGTTCCTGGCCTT
TTGCTGGCCTTTTGCTCACATGTTCTTTCCTGCGTTATCCCCTGATTCTGTGGATAACCGTATTACCGCC
TTTGAGTGAGCTGATACCGCTCGCCGCAGCCGAACGACCGAGCGCAGCGAGTCAGTGAGCGAGGAAGCGG
AAGAGCGCCCAATACGCAAACCGCCTCTCCCCGCGCGTTGGCCGATTCATTAATGCAGCTGGCACGACAG
GTTTCCCGACTGGAAAGCGGGCAGTGAGCGCAACGCAATTAATGTGAGTTAGCTCACTCATTAGGCACCC
CAGGCTTTACACTTTATGCTTCCGGCTCGTATGTTGTGTGGAATTGTGAGCGGATAACAATTTCACACAG
GAAACAGCTATGACATGATTACGAATTAA
Features (pLannotate 1.2.2; 22 found; start..end, strand, type, name):
     14..393     +  enhancer       CMV enhancer: human cytomegalovirus immediate early enhancer
    394..597     +  promoter       CMV promoter: human cytomegalovirus (CMV) immediate early promoter
    733..776     +  intron         CMV intron (fragment): modified intron A from human cytomegalovirus
    828..846     +  promoter       SP6 promoter: promoter for bacteriophage SP6 RNA polymerase
    850..887     +  CDS            IgH signal sequence (fragment): signal sequence from the mouse immunoglobulin heavy chain variable region
    937..1749    +  CDS            TMEM192: TM192_HUMAN - Experimental evidence at protein level: Swiss-Prot protein existence level 1. From Homo sapiens (Human).
   1764..1787    +  CDS            3xHA (fragment): three tandem HA epitope tags
   1909..1929    +  CDS            FLAG (fragment): FLAG® epitope tag, followed by an enterokinase cleavage site
   1963..2097    +  polyA_signal   SV40 poly(A) signal: SV40 polyadenylation signal
   2166..2523    +  promoter       SV40 promoter: SV40 enhancer and early promoter
   2542..2696    +  CDS            lacZα (fragment): LacZα fragment of β-galactosidase; lacZ fragment
   2702..2753    -  misc_feature   bom (fragment): basis of mobility region from pBR322
   2772..3152    +  rep_origin     M13 ori (sequence partly withheld): M13 bacteriophage origin of replication; arrow indicates direction of (+) strand synthesis
   3228..3277    -  misc_feature   bom (fragment): basis of mobility region from pBR322
   3379..3414    -  CDS            rop (fragment): Rop protein, which maintains plasmids at low copy number; rop
   3509..3613    +  promoter       AmpR promoter: bla
   3614..4474    +  CDS            AmpR: β-lactamase; bla; confers resistance to ampicillin, carbenicillin, and related antibiotics
   4645..5233    +  rep_origin     ori: high-copy-number ColE1/pMB1/pBR322/pUC origin of replication
   5416..5508    +  CDS            lacI (fragment): lac repressor; lacI; The lac repressor binds to the lac operator to inhibit transcription in E. coli. This inhibition can be relieved by adding lactose or isopropyl-β-D-thiogalactopyranoside (IPTG).
   5521..5542    +  protein_bind   CAP binding site: CAP binding activates transcription in the presence of cAMP. E. coli catabolite activator protein
   5557..5587    +  promoter       lac promoter: promoter for the E. coli lac operon
   5595..5611    +  protein_bind   lac operator: The lac repressor binds to the lac operator to inhibit transcription in E. coli. This inhibition can be relieved by adding lactose or isopropyl-β-D-thiogalactopyranoside (IPTG). lac repressor encoded by lacI
