[The description below was written by a language model from this plasmid's Addgene catalogue record and pLannotate feature annotations shown in this document.]
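Description:
prk5-TMEM192-3xHA PM mutant is a mammalian transient-expression plasmid built on the pRK5 backbone, with a sequenced length of 5,650 nt. It is propagated in E. coli as a high-copy plasmid through a ColE1/pUC-type origin and selected with ampicillin via the β-lactamase (AmpR) gene. The backbone also carries an M13 single-strand phage origin, an SV40 enhancer/early promoter region, and assorted remnants of older cloning vectors (lac promoter/operator, lacZα, lacI, bom and rop fragments) that have no evident role in the payload. No mammalian selection marker is annotated, consistent with transient use.

The expression cassette is driven by the human CMV immediate-early enhancer and promoter, followed by a fragment of CMV intron A and an SP6 phage promoter, which also serves as a sequencing primer site upstream of the insert. The insert is the 813 bp coding sequence of human TMEM192, a transmembrane protein, fused at its C terminus to a triple HA epitope tag and terminated by an SV40 polyadenylation signal. The annotation software detected only part of the 3xHA tag, along with short IgH signal sequence and FLAG fragments flanking the insert. These look like backbone leftovers, and the record does not indicate that they form part of the expressed protein.

Two dileucine motifs, at residues 23–24 and 28–29, are mutated to alanines. Such motifs commonly act as endolysosomal sorting signals, and the "PM" in the name suggests redirection to the plasma membrane, although the record does not spell this out. The plasmid was deposited with a study of cysteine import into melanosomes and lysosomes.
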