Addgene plasmid #149506: prk5-TMEM192-3xHA PM mutant
Purpose: Transient expression of human TMEM192. Dileucine motifs LL23-24 and LL28-29 have been mutated to AA.
Depositing lab: David Sabatini. Depositing organization: Whitehead Institute for Biomedical Research. Publication: MFSD12 mediates the import of cysteine into melanosomes and lysosomes. Adelmann CH, Traunbauer AK, Chen B, Condon KJ, Chan SH, Kunchok T, Lewis CA, Sabatini DM. Nature. 2020 Nov 18. pii: 10.1038/s41586-020-2937-x. doi: 10.1038/s41586-020-2937-x. PubMed 33208952.
Backbone
  Vector backbone: prk5
  Backbone size w/o insert (bp): 5000
  Vector type: Mammalian Expression ; Transient Expression
Growth in bacteria
  Bacterial resistance: Ampicillin, 100 μg/mL
  Growth temperature: 37°C
  Growth strain: DH5alpha
  Copy number: High Copy
Gene/Insert
  Gene/Insert name: TMEM192
  Species: H. sapiens (human)
  Insert size (bp): 813
  Mutation: p.LL23-24AA, p.LL28-29AA
  Entrez Gene: TMEM192
  Promoter: CMV
  Tag / fusion protein: 3XHA (C terminal on insert)
  Cloning method: Gibson Cloning
  Sequencing primers: 5′ ATTTAGGTGACACTATAG
Terms and licenses: Academic/Nonprofit Terms; Industry Terms: Not Available to Industry
How to cite: prk5-TMEM192-3xHA PM mutant was a gift from David Sabatini (Addgene plasmid # 149506 ; http://n2t.net/addgene:149506 ; RRID:Addgene_149506)
