>Addgene plasmid #149506 | prk5-TMEM192-3xHA PM mutant | depositor partial sequence | sequence record 296535 | prk5-TMEM192-3xHA PM mutant sequence 948 bps
ATGGCGGCGGGGGGCAGGATGGAGGACGGTTCCTTGGATATCACCCAGAGTATTGAAGACGACCCAGCGG
CTGATGCCCAGGCTGCTCCACACCACTCATTACAAGCTCACTTTAGACCCCGATTCCATCCTCTTCCTAC
AGTCATCATAGTGAATCTTCTGTGGTTTATTCATCTCGTGTTTGTTGTTTTAGCATTTTTAACAGGTGTG
CTTTGTTCTTATCCTAATCCAAATGAGGACAAGTGCCCAGGAAATTACACAAACCCATTGAAAGTTCAGA
CGGTTATAATCCTTGGGAAAGTTATTTTGTGGATTCTCCATTTACTCCTTGAATGCTACATCCAGTATCA
CCACAGCAAAATCAGAAACCGAGGCTATAACTTGATCTACCGATCAACAAGGCATCTCAAGAGACTTGCG
TTGATGATACAGTCCTCTGGCAACACAGTGCTTCTCCTCATACTGTGCATGCAGCACTCCTTCCCAGAGC
CTGGCAGATTGTATCTTGACCTCATTCTGGCCATCTTGGCACTGGAACTCATCTGTTCCCTGATATGTCT
CCTCATTTACACAGTGAAAATCCGGAGATTTAATAAAGCTAAACCAGAGCCTGATATACTTGAAGAAGAA
AAAATCTATGCTTACCCCAGCAATATTACCTCGGAGACTGGATTCAGAACTATTTCAAGCCTAGAAGAAA
TTGTTGAAAAGCAAGGAGACACCATTGAATACCTGAAGCGACACAATGCGCTGCTGAGTAAGCGATTGTT
GGCTCTCACTTCCTCAGACCTGGGCTGTCAGCCAAGTAGAACGGGAGGTGGAGGTAGTTATCCCTATGAC
GTGCCTGATTACGCCGGCACAGGATCCTACCCCTATGATGTGCCTGACTACGCTGGCAGCGCCGGATACC
CTTATGATGTGCCTGATTATGCTGGAGGGAGCGGCTAA
